Addgene plasmid #25142: CAPN08
Purpose: Bacterial expression for structure determination; may not be full ORF
Depositing lab: Cheryl Arrowsmith. Depositing organization: University of Toronto.
Backbone
  Vector backbone: pET28a-LIC
  Backbone manufacturer: SGC
  Backbone size w/o insert (bp): 7328
  Vector type: Bacterial Expression
Growth in bacteria
  Bacterial resistance: Kanamycin, 50 μg/mL
  Growth temperature: 37°C
  Growth strain: DH5alpha
  Copy number: Low Copy
Gene/Insert
  Gene/Insert name: capn08.685.813 (alt names: PDB: 2QFE; Calpain 7 (Distal C2-like Domain))
  Species: H. sapiens (human)
  Insert size (bp): 387
  Entrez Gene: CAPN7 (a.k.a. CALPAIN7, PALBH)
  Tag / fusion protein: His (N terminal on insert)
  Cloning method: Restriction Enzyme
  Sequencing primers: 5′ T7; 3′ T7-term
Terms and licenses: Academic/Nonprofit Terms; Industry Terms: Not Available to Industry
Depositor comments: PDB: 2QFE. http://www.thesgc.org/structures/2QFE/ .
How to cite: CAPN08 was a gift from Cheryl Arrowsmith (Addgene plasmid # 25142 ; http://n2t.net/addgene:25142 ; RRID:Addgene_25142)
