[The description below was written by a language model from this plasmid's Addgene catalogue record.]
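Description:
CAPN08 is a bacterial expression plasmid built on pET28a-LIC, a ligation-independent-cloning derivative of the pET28a vector produced by a structural genomics group. It is maintained in E. coli under kanamycin selection and is recorded as low copy. The listed propagation strain is a standard cloning host. The backbone is recorded as 7328 bp without the insert. No feature table accompanies the entry, so the promoter and other regulatory elements are not explicitly stated. The recommended sequencing primers, T7 and T7-term, are consistent with the T7 promoter/terminator expression cassette typical of pET vectors, in which transcription depends on T7 RNA polymerase supplied by an appropriate expression host.

The insert is a 387 bp fragment of human CAPN7 (calpain 7, also known as PALBH). Its name, capn08.685.813, appears to indicate residues 685 to 813, a span that matches the insert length. This region is annotated as the distal C2-like domain of the protein, so the plasmid carries a single domain rather than the full open reading frame, as the catalogue purpose warns. An N-terminal His tag is fused to the domain, which allows purification of the recombinant protein by immobilised metal affinity chromatography. The cloning method is recorded as restriction enzyme based, despite the LIC-format backbone.

The stated use is production of this calpain 7 domain in bacteria for structure determination, and the record links the construct to a deposited Protein Data Bank structure of the domain. It would therefore suit crystallographic, biophysical or binding studies that need the isolated C2-like domain.
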