>Addgene plasmid #25142 | CAPN08 | depositor partial sequence | sequence record 11616 | Author sequence
CCATACACCTTATCAAAACGGATTAATGGAAAGTGGAGTGGTCAGAGTGCTGGAGGATGTGGAAATTTCC
AAGAGACTCACAAAAATAACCCCATCTACCAATTCCATATAGAAAAGACTGGGCCGTTACTGATTGAGCT
ACGAGGACCAAGGCAATATAGCGTTGGATTTGAGGTTGTAACAGTTTCTACTCTAGGAGATCCTGGTCCC
CATGGCTTTCTGAGGAAATCTAGTGGTGACTATAGGTGTGGGTTTTGCTACCTGGAATTAGAAAATATAC
CTTCTGGGATCTTCAATATCATTCCTAGTACCTTTTTGCCTAAACAAGAAGGACCTTTTTTCTTGGACTT
TAATAGTATTATCCCCATCAAGATCACACAACTTCAG
