>Addgene plasmid #25142 | CAPN08 | addgene partial sequence | sequence record 31218 | 25142 with T7
ATTCCCTCTGAATATTTTGTTTACTTTAAGAAGGAGATATACCATGGGCAGCAGCCATCATCATCATCAT
CACAGCAGCGGCCTGGTTCCGCGTGGTAGTCCATACACCTTATCAAAACGGATTAATGGAAAGTGGAGTG
GTCAGAGTGCTGGAGGATGTGGAAATTTCCAAGAGACTCACAAAAATAACCCCATCTACCAATTCCATAT
AGAAAAGACTGGGCCGTTACTGATTGAGCTACGAGGACCAAGGCAATATAGCGTTGGATTTGAGGTTGTA
ACAGTTTCTACTCTAGGAGATCCTGGTCCCCATGGCTTTCTGAGGAAATCTAGTGGTGACTATAGGTGTG
GGTTTTGCTACCTGGAATTAGAAAATATACCTTCTGGGATCTTCAATATCATTCCTAGTACCTTTTTGCC
TAAACAAGAAGGACCTTTTTTCTTGGACTTTAATAGTATTATCCCCATCAAGATCACACAACTTCAGTGA
TGACGAAGCTTGCGGCCGCACTCGAGCACCACCACCACCACCACTGAGATCCGGCTGCTAACAAAGCCCG
AAAGGAAGCTGAGTTGGCTGCTGCCACCGCTGAGCAATAACTAGCATAACCCCTTGGGGCCTCTAAACGG
GTCTTGAGGGGTTTTTTGCTGAAAGGAGGAACTATATCCGGATTGGCGAATGGG
[124 nt withheld, positions 685-808]
C
[70 nt withheld, positions 810-879]
CTCGA
